Addgene plasmid #153214: pAGM65879
Purpose: (Empty Backbone) Level 2 cloning vector for one or several guide RNAs, already contains Cas9 and Bar selection cassette
Depositing lab: Sylvestre Marillonnet. Depositing organization: Leibniz Institute of Plant Biochemistry (IPB). Publication: High-efficiency genome editing in plants mediated by a Cas9 gene containing multiple introns. Grutzner R, Martin P, Horn C, Mortensen S, Cram EJ, Lee-Parsons CWT, Stuttmann J, Marillonnet S. Plant Commun. 2020 Nov 23;2(2):100135. doi: 10.1016/j.xplc.2020.100135. eCollection 2021 Mar 8. PubMed 33898975.
Backbone
  Vector backbone: pAGM35831
  Backbone manufacturer: Marillonnet, IPB
  Backbone size (bp): 4851
  Vector type: Plant Expression, CRISPR
Growth in bacteria
  Bacterial resistance: Kanamycin, 50 μg/mL
  Growth temperature: 37°C
  Growth strain: DH5alpha ; DH10B
  Copy number: High Copy
Gene/Insert
  Gene/Insert name: None
Terms and licenses: Academic/Nonprofit Terms; Industry Terms: Not Available to Industry
Depositor comments: Please visit https://www.biorxiv.org/content/10.1101/2020.04.03.023036v1 for bioRxiv preprint.
How to cite: pAGM65879 was a gift from Sylvestre Marillonnet (Addgene plasmid # 153214 ; http://n2t.net/addgene:153214 ; RRID:Addgene_153214)
