[The description below was written by a language model from this plasmid's Addgene catalogue record and pLannotate feature annotations shown in this document.]
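Description:
pAGM65879 is a plant binary T-DNA vector, described as a Level 2 cloning vector, built on the pAGM35831 backbone and intended as a ready-to-use recipient for one or several guide RNA cassettes in plant CRISPR/Cas9 genome editing. It is deposited as an empty backbone, with no user insert. Outside the T-DNA, the plasmid carries a high-copy ColE1/pUC-type origin for propagation in E. coli. It also carries the pVS1 oriV with the RepA replication protein and StaA stability protein, elements commonly used to maintain binary vectors in Agrobacterium. Bacterial selection is by kanamycin, through an aphA-3 aminoglycoside phosphotransferase gene driven by the bla promoter.

Nopaline-type left and right border repeats delimit the region to be transferred into plants. Next to the left border is a selection cassette in which the NOS promoter and the TMV Ω translational enhancer drive bar, followed by the OCS terminator. The bar gene encodes phosphinothricin acetyltransferase, which confers phosphinothricin (glufosinate/bialaphos) resistance on transformed plants. Downstream lies the Cas9 expression unit, ending in a NOS terminator. The automated annotation detects only scattered Cas9 fragments across a long stretch, which fits the associated publication's description of a Cas9 gene containing multiple introns. The promoter driving Cas9 is not named in the record. The region upstream of Cas9 is annotated only as fragments matching the Arabidopsis HST gene, and their role is not stated. Just before the right border sits a lac promoter/operator–lacZα cassette with a pUC-type multiple cloning site. It most likely serves as the replaceable blue/white screening marker at the site where guide RNA units are inserted, though the record does not describe the cloning mechanism.
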