Features (pLannotate 1.2.2; 25 found; start..end, strand, type, name):
     36..60      +  misc_feature   RB T-DNA repeat: right border repeat from nopaline C58 T-DNA
    367..996     +  CDS            pVS1 StaA: stability protein from the Pseudomonas plasmid pVS1 (Heeb et al., 2000)
   1425..2498    +  CDS            pVS1 RepA: replication protein from the Pseudomonas plasmid pVS1 (Heeb et al., 2000)
   2564..2758    +  rep_origin     pVS1 oriV: origin of replication for the Pseudomonas plasmid pVS1 (Heeb et al., 2000)
   2820..2924    +  promoter       AmpR promoter: bla
   2925..3719    +  CDS            KanR: aminoglycoside phosphotransferase; aphA-3; confers resistance to kanamycin
   3890..4478    +  rep_origin     ori: high-copy-number ColE1/pMB1/pBR322/pUC origin of replication
   4614..4638    +  misc_feature   LB T-DNA repeat: left border repeat from nopaline C58 T-DNA
   4803..4982    +  promoter       NOS promoter: nopaline synthase promoter
   5018..5073    +  misc_feature   TMV Ω: translational enhancer from the tobacco mosaic virus 5'-leader sequence (Gallie et al., 1988)
   5075..5623    +  CDS            bar: PAT_STRHY - Experimental evidence at protein level: Swiss-Prot protein existence level 1. Inactivates phosphinothricin (PPT) by transfer of an acetyl group from acetyl CoA. Can also acetylate demethylphosphinothricin but not PTT or glutamate. This enzyme is an effector of phosphinothricin tripeptide (PTT or bialaphos) resistance. From Streptomyces hygroscopicus. Introduced by genetic manipulation and expressed in glufosinate-tolerant maize by Dekalb Genetics.
   5634..6341    +  terminator     OCS terminator: octopine synthase terminator
   6393..6764    +  CDS            HST (fragment): HSTC_ARATH - Also known as HPT2, VTE2-2. Experimental evidence at protein level: Swiss-Prot protein existence level 1. Involved in the synthesis of plastoquinone-9. Can use both homogentisic acid and 2,5-dihydroxyphenylacetic acid gamma-lactone as prenyl acceptors, and solanesyl diphosphate > farnesyl diphosphate > geranylgeranyl diphosphate >> phytyl diphosphate as prenyl donors. Do not catalyze the decardoxylation of homogentisate uncoupled from prenylation. From Arabidopsis thaliana (Mouse-ear cress).
   6916..6999    +  CDS            HST (fragment): HSTC_ARATH - Also known as HPT2, VTE2-2. Experimental evidence at protein level: Swiss-Prot protein existence level 1. Involved in the synthesis of plastoquinone-9. Can use both homogentisic acid and 2,5-dihydroxyphenylacetic acid gamma-lactone as prenyl acceptors, and solanesyl diphosphate > farnesyl diphosphate > geranylgeranyl diphosphate >> phytyl diphosphate as prenyl donors. Do not catalyze the decardoxylation of homogentisate uncoupled from prenylation. From Arabidopsis thaliana (Mouse-ear cress).
   7265..7339    +  CDS            HST (fragment): HSTC_ARATH - Also known as HPT2, VTE2-2. Experimental evidence at protein level: Swiss-Prot protein existence level 1. Involved in the synthesis of plastoquinone-9. Can use both homogentisic acid and 2,5-dihydroxyphenylacetic acid gamma-lactone as prenyl acceptors, and solanesyl diphosphate > farnesyl diphosphate > geranylgeranyl diphosphate >> phytyl diphosphate as prenyl donors. Do not catalyze the decardoxylation of homogentisate uncoupled from prenylation. From Arabidopsis thaliana (Mouse-ear cress).
   8074..8352    +  CDS            cas9 (fragment): CAS9_STRMU - Also known as csn1. Experimental evidence at protein level: Swiss-Prot protein existence level 1. CRISPR (clustered regularly interspaced short palindromic repeat) is an adaptive immune system that provides protection against mobile genetic elements (viruses, transposable elements and conjugative plasmids). CRISPR clusters contain spacers, sequences complementary to antecedent mobile elements, and target invading nucleic acids. CRISPR clusters are transcribed and processed into CRISPR RNA (crRNA). In type II CRISPR systems correct processing of pre-crRNA requires a trans- encoded
  12151..12462   +  CDS            cas9 (fragment): CAS9_LISIN - Also known as csn1. Experimental evidence at protein level: Swiss-Prot protein existence level 1. CRISPR (clustered regularly interspaced short palindromic repeat) is an adaptive immune system that provides protection against mobile genetic elements (viruses, transposable elements and conjugative plasmids). CRISPR clusters contain spacers, sequences complementary to antecedent mobile elements, and target invading nucleic acids. CRISPR clusters are transcribed and processed into CRISPR RNA (crRNA). In type II CRISPR systems correct processing of pre-crRNA requires a trans- encoded
  13844..14096   +  terminator     NOS terminator: nopaline synthase terminator and poly(A) signal
  14115..14157   +  CDS            lacI (fragment): lac repressor; lacI; The lac repressor binds to the lac operator to inhibit transcription in E. coli. This inhibition can be relieved by adding lactose or isopropyl-β-D-thiogalactopyranoside (IPTG).
  14170..14191   +  protein_bind   CAP binding site: CAP binding activates transcription in the presence of cAMP. E. coli catabolite activator protein
  14206..14236   +  promoter       lac promoter: promoter for the E. coli lac operon
  14240..14262   +  protein_bind   lac operator (fragment): The lac repressor binds to the lac operator to inhibit transcription in E. coli. This inhibition can be relieved by adding lactose or isopropyl-β-D-thiogalactopyranoside (IPTG). lac repressor encoded by lacI
  14297..14353   -  misc_feature   MCS: pUC18/19 multiple cloning site
  14350..14507   +  CDS            lacZα (fragment): LacZα fragment of β-galactosidase; lacZ fragment
  14513..14612   -  misc_feature   bom (fragment): basis of mobility region from pBR322
>Addgene plasmid #153214 | pAGM65879 | addgene full sequence | sequence record 307955 | Addgene NGS Result
GGGACACGAAGTGATCCGTTTAAACTATCAGTGTTTGACAGGATATATTGGCGGGTAAACCTAAGAGAAA
AGAGCGTTTATTAGAATAATCGGATATTTAAAAGGGCGTGAAAAGGTTTATCCGTTCGTCCATTTGTATG
TGCATGCCAACCACAGGGTTCCCCTCGGGAGTGCCGTGCGGCTGCATGAAATCCTGGCCGGTTTGTCTGA
TGCCAAGCTGGCGGCCTGGCCGGCCAGCTTGGCCGCTGAAGAAACCGAGCGCCGCCGTCTAAAAAGGTGA
TGTGTATTTGAGTAAAACAGCTTGCGTCATGCGGTCGCTGCGTATATGATGCGATGAGTAAATAAACAAA
TACGCAAGGGGAACGCATGAAGGTTATCGCTGTACTTAACCAGAAAGGCGGGTCAGGCAAGACGACCATC
GCAACCCATCTAGCCCGCGCCCTGCAACTCGCCGGGGCCGATGTTCTGTTAGTCGATTCCGATCCCCAGG
GCAGTGCCCGCGATTGGGCGGCCGTGCGGGAAGATCAACCGCTAACCGTTGTCGGCATCGACCGCCCGAC
GATTGACCGCGACGTGAAGGCCATCGGCCGGCGCGACTTCGTAGTGATCGACGGAGCGCCCCAGGCGGCG
GACTTGGCTGTGTCCGCGATCAAGGCAGCCGACTTCGTGCTGATTCCGGTGCAGCCAAGCCCTTACGACA
TATGGGCCACCGCCGACCTGGTGGAGCTGGTTAAGCAGCGCATTGAGGTCACGGATGGAAGGCTACAAGC
GGCCTTTGTCGTGTCGCGGGCGATCAAAGGCACGCGCATCGGCGGTGAGGTTGCCGAGGCGCTGGCCGGG
TACGAGCTGCCCATTCTTGAGTCCCGTATCACGCAGCGCGTGAGCTACCCAGGCACTGCCGCCGCCGGCA
CAACCGTTCTTGAATCAGAACCCGAGGGCGACGCTGCCCGCGAGGTCCAGGCGCTGGCCGCTGAAATTAA
ATCAAAACTCATTTGAGTTAATGAGGTAAAGAGAAAATGAGCAAAAGCACAAACACGCTAAGTGCCGGCC
GTCCGAGCGCACGCAGCAGCAAGGCTGCAACGTTGGCCAGCCTGGCAGACACGCCAGCCATGAAGCGGGT
CAACTTTCAGTTGCCGGCGGAGGATCACACCAAGCTGAAGATGTACGCGGTACGCCAAGGCAAGACCATT
ACCGAGCTGCTATCTGAATACATCGCGCAGCTACCAGAGTAAATGAGCAAATGAATAAATGAGTAGATGA
ATTTTAGCGGCTAAAGGAGGCGGCATGGAAAATCAAGAACAACCAGGCACCGACGCCGTGGAATGCCCCA
TGTGTGGAGGAACGGGCGGTTGGCCAGGCGTAAGCGGCTGGGTTGTCTGCCGGCCCTGCAATGGCACTGG
AACCCCCAAGCCCGAGGAATCGGCGTGAGCGGTCGCAAACCATCCGGCCCGGTACAAATCGGCGCGGCGC
TGGGTGATGACCTGGTGGAGAAGTTGAAGGCCGCGCAGGCCGCCCAGCGGCAACGCATCGAGGCAGAAGC
ACGCCCCGGTGAATCGTGGCAAGCGGCCGCTGATCGAATCCGCAAAGAATCCCGGCAACCGCCGGCAGCC
GGTGCGTCGTCGATTAGGAAGCCGCCCAAGGGCGACGAGCAACCAGATTTTTTCGTTCCGATGCTCTATG
ACGTGGGCACCCGCGATAGTCGCAGCATCATGGACGTGGCCGTTTTCCGTCTGTCGAAGCGTGACCGACG
AGCTGGCGAGGTGATCCGCTACGAGCTTCCAGACGGGCACGTAGAGGTTTCCGCAGGGCCGGCCGGCATG
GCCAGTGTGTGGGATTACGACCTGGTACTGATGGCGGTTTCCCATCTAACCGAATCCATGAACCGATACC
GGGAAGGGAAGGGAGACAAGCCCGGCCGCGTGTTCCGTCCACACGTTGCGGACGTACTCAAGTTCTGCCG
GCGAGCCGATGGCGGAAAGCAGAAAGACGACCTGGTAGAAACCTGCATTCGGTTAAACACCACGCACGTT
GCCATGCAGCGTACGAAGAAGGCCAAGAACGGCCGCCTGGTGACGGTATCCGAGGGTGAAGCCTTGATTA
GCCGCTACAAGATCGTAAAGAGCGAAACCGGGCGGCCGGAGTACATCGAGATCGAGCTAGCTGATTGGAT
GTACCGCGAGATCACAGAAGGCAAGAACCCGGACGTGCTGACGGTTCACCCCGATTACTTTTTGATCGAT
CCCGGCATCGGCCGTTTTCTCTACCGCCTGGCACGCCGCGCCGCAGGCAAGGCAGAAGCCAGATGGTTGT
TCAAGACGATCTACGAACGCAGTGGCAGCGCCGGAGAGTTCAAGAAGTTCTGTTTCACCGTGCGCAAGCT
GATCGGGTCAAATGACCTGCCGGAGTACGATTTGAAGGAGGAGGCGGGGCAGGCTGGCCCGATCCTAGTC
ATGCGCTACCGCAACCTGATCGAGGGCGAAGCATCCGCCGGTTCCTAATGTACGGAGCAGATGCTAGGGC
AAATTGCCCTAGCAGGGGAAAAAGGTCGAAAAAGCTTCTTTCCTGTGGATAGCACGTACATTGGGAACCC
AAAGCCGTACATTGGGAACCGGAACCCGTACATTGGGAACCCAAAGCCGTACATTGGGAACCGGTCACAC
ATGTAAGTGACTGATATAAAAGAGAAAAAAGGCGATTTTTCCGCCTAAAACTCTTTAAAACTTATTAAAA
CTCTTAAAACCCGCCTGGCCTGTGCATAACTGTCTGGCCAGCGCACAGCCGAACAGCTGCAAAAAGCGCC
CACATCAAGGCTCCGAGTGCGCGGAACCCCTATTTGTTTATTTTTCTAAATACATTCAAATATGTATCCG
CTCATGAGACAATAACCCTGATAAATGCTTCAATAATATTGAAAAAGGAAGAGTATGGCTAAAATGAGAA
TATCACCGGAATTGAAAAAACTGATCGAAAAATACCGCTGCGTAAAAGATACGGAAGGAATGTCTCCTGC
TAAGGTATATAAGCTGGTGGGAGAAAATGAAAACCTATATTTAAAAATGACGGACAGCCGGTATAAAGGG
ACCACCTATGATGTGGAACGGGAAAAGGACATGATGCTATGGCTGGAAGGAAAGCTGCCTGTTCCAAAGG
TCCTGCACTTTGAACGGCATGATGGCTGGAGCAATCTGCTCATGAGTGAGGCCGATGGCGTCCTTTGCTC
GGAAGAGTATGAAGATGAACAAAGCCCTGAAAAGATTATCGAGCTGTATGCGGAGTGCATCAGGCTCTTT
CACTCCATCGACATATCGGATTGTCCCTATACGAATAGCTTAGACAGCCGCTTAGCCGAATTGGATTACT
TACTGAATAACGATCTGGCCGATGTGGATTGCGAAAACTGGGAAGAGGACACTCCATTTAAAGATCCGCG
CGAGCTGTATGATTTTTTAAAGACGGAAAAGCCCGAAGAGGAACTTGTCTTTTCCCACGGCGACCTGGGA
GACAGCAACATCTTTGTGAAAGATGGCAAAGTAAGTGGCTTTATTGATCTTGGGAGAAGCGGCAGGGCGG
ACAAGTGGTATGACATTGCCTTCTGCGTCCGGTCGCTCAGGGAGGATATCGGGGAAGAACAGTATGTCGA
GCTATTTTTTGACTTACTGGGGATCAAGCCTGATTGGGAGAAAATAAAATATTATATTTTACTGGATGAA
TTGTTTTAGCTGTCAGACCAAGTTTACTCATATATACTTTAGATTGATTTAAAACTTCATTTTTAATTTA
AAAGGATCTAGGTGAAGATCCTTTTTGATAATCTCATGACCAAAATCCCTTAACGTGAGTTTTCGTTCCA
CTGAGCGTCAGACCCCGTAGAAAAGATCAAAGGATCTTCTTGAGATCCTTTTTTTCTGCGCGTAATCTGC
TGCTTGCAAACAAAAAAACCACCGCTACCAGCGGTGGTTTGTTTGCCGGATCAAGAGCTACCAACTCTTT
TTCCGAAGGTAACTGGCTTCAGCAGAGCGCAGATACCAAATACTGTTCTTCTAGTGTAGCCGTAGTTAGG
CCACCACTTCAAGAACTCTGTAGCACCGCCTACATACCTCGCTCTGCTAATCCTGTTACCAGTGGCTGCT
GCCAGTGGCGATAAGTCGTGTCTTACCGGGTTGGACTCAAGACGATAGTTACCGGATAAGGCGCAGCGGT
CGGGCTGAACGGGGGGTTCGTGCACACAGCCCAGCTTGGAGCGAACGACCTACACCGAACTGAGATACCT
ACAGCGTGAGCTATGAGAAAGCGCCACGCTTCCCGAAGGGAGAAAGGCGGACAGGTATCCGGTAAGCGGC
AGGGTCGGAACAGGAGAGCGCACGAGGGAGCTTCCAGGGGGAAACGCCTGGTATCTTTATAGTCCTGTCG
GGTTTCGCCACCTCTGACTTGAGCGTCGATTTTTGTGATGCTCGTCAGGGGGGCGGAGCCTATGGAAAAA
CGCCAGCAACGCGGCCTTTTTACGGTTCCTGCTCGGATCTGTTGGACCGGACAGTAGTCATGGTTGATGG
GCTGCCTGTATCGAGTGGTGATTTTGTGCCGAGCTGCCGGTCGGGGAGCTGTTGGCTGGCTGGTGGCAGG
ATATATTGTGGTGTAAACAAATTGACGCTTAGACAACTTAATAACACATTGCGGACGTTTTTAATGTACT
GGGGTTGAACACTCTGTGCCGAATTCGGATCCGGAGAGCGGAGAATTAAGGGAGTCACGTTATGACCCCC
GCCGATGACGCGGGACAAGCCGTTTTACGTTTGGAACTGACAGAACCGCAACGTTGAAGGAGCCACTCAG
CCGCGGGTTTCTGGAGTTTAATGAGCTAAGCACATACGTCAGAAACCATTATTGCGCGTTCAAAAGTCGC
CTAAGGTCACTATCAGCTAGCAAATATTTCTTGTCAAAAATGCTCCACTGACGTTCCATAAATTCCCCTC
GGTATCCAATTAGAGTCTCATATTCACTCTCATACTGTATTTTTACAACAATTACCAACAACAACAAACA
ACAAACAACATTACAATTACTATTTACAATTACAATGTCTCCTGAAAGAAGGCCTGCTGATATTAGAAGG
GCTACTGAGGCTGATATGCCTGCTGTGTGCACTATTGTGAATCATTACATTGAGACTTCTACTGTGAATT
TCAGGACTGAGCCTCAAGAACCACAAGAGTGGACTGATGATCTTGTGAGGCTTAGAGAGAGGTATCCTTG
GCTTGTTGCTGAAGTGGATGGTGAAGTGGCTGGTATTGCTTATGCTGGTCCTTGGAAGGCTAGGAATGCT
TACGATTGGACTGCTGAGTCTACTGTTTACGTGTCTCCTAGGCATCAAAGAACTGGTCTTGGATCTACTC
TTTACACTCATCTTTTGAAGTCTTTGGAGGCTCAGGGTTTCAAGTCTGTGGTTGCTGTGATTGGACTTCC
TAATGATCCTTCTGTGAGGATGCATGAGGCTCTTGGTTATGCTCCTAGGGGAATGCTTAGAGCTGCTGGT
TTCAAACATGGAAATTGGCATGATGTGGGATTCTGGCAGCTTGATTTCTCTCTTCCTGTTCCTCCTAGAC
CTGTTCTTCCTGTGACTGAGATTTGAGCTTGTCCTGCTTTAATGAGATATGCGAGAAGCCTATGATCGCA
TGATATTTGCTTTCAATTCTGTTGTGCACGTTGTAAAAAACCTGAGCATGTGTAGCTCAGATCCTTACCG
CCGGTTTCGGTTCATTCTAATGAATATATCACCCGTTACTATCGTATTTTTATGAATAATATTCTCCGTT
CAATTTACTGATTGTACCCTACTACTTATATGTACAATATTAAAATGAAAACAATATATTGTGCTGAATA
GGTTTATAGCGACATCTATGATAGAGCGCCACAATAACAAACAATTGCGTTTTATTATTACAAATCCAAT
TTTAAAAAAAGCGGCAGAACCGGTCAAACCTAAAAGACTGATTACATAAATCTTATTCAAATTTCAAAAG
TGCCCCAGGGGCTAGTATCTACGACACACCGAGCGGCGAACTAATAACGCTCACTGAAGGGAACTCCGGT
TCCCCGCCGGCGCGCATGGGTGAGATTCCTTGAAGTTGAGTATTGGCCGTCCGCTCTACCGAAAGTTACG
GGCACCATTCAACCCGGTCCAGCACGGCGGCCGGGTAACCGACTTGCTGCCCCGAGAATTATGCAGCATT
TTTTTGGTGTATGTGGGCCCCAAATGAAGTGCAGGTCAAACCTTGACAGTGACGACAAATCGTTGGGCGG
GTCCAGGGCGAATTTTGCGACAACATGTCGAGGCTCAGCAGGACCGCTGCAAGAATTCAAGCTTGGAGCT
CAACTTTTGATTCGCTATTTGCAGTGCACCTGTGGCGTTCATCACATCTTTTGTGACACTGTTTGCACTG
GTCATTGCTATTACAAAGGACCTTCCTGATGTTGAAGGAGATCGAAAGTAAGTAACTGCACGCATAACCA
TTTTCTTTCCGCTCTTTGGCTCAATCCATTTGACAGTCAAAGACAATGTTTAACCAGCTCCGTTTGATAT
ATTGTCTTTATGTGTTTGTTCAAGCATGTTTAGTTAATCATGCCTTTGATTGATCTTGAATAGGTTCCAA
ATATCAACCCTGGCAACAAAACTTGGAGTGAGAAACATTGCATTCCTCGGTTCTGGACTTCTGCTAGTAA
ATTATGTTTCAGCCATATCACTAGCTTTCTACATGCCTCAGGTGAATTCATCTATTTCCGTCTTAACTAT
TTCGGTTAATTAAAGCACGAACACCATTACTGCATGTAGAAGCTTGATAAACTATCGCCACCAATTTATT
TTTGTTGCGATATTGTTACTTTCCTCAGTATGCAGCTTTGAAAAGACCAACCCTCTTATCCTTTAACAAT
GAACAGGTTTTTAGAGGTAGCTTGATGATTCCTGCACATGTGATCTTGGCTTCAGGCTTAATTTTCCAGG
TAAAGCATTATGAGATACTCTTATATCTCTTACATACTTTTGAGATAATGCACAAGAACTTCATAACTAT
ATGCTTTAGTTTCTGCATTTGACACTGCCAAATTCATTAATCTCTAATATCTTTGTTGTTGATCTTTGGT
AGACATGGGTACTAGAAAAAGCAAACTACACCAAGGTAAAATACTTTTGTACAAACATAAACTCGTTATC
ACGGAACATCAATGGAGTGTATATCTAACGGAGTGTAGAAACATTTGATTATTGCAGGAAGCTATCTCAG
GATATTATCGGTTTATATGGAATCTCTTCTACGCAGAGTATCTGTTATTCCCCTTCCTCTAGCTTTCAAT
TTCATGGTGAGGATATGCAGTTTTCTTTGTATATCATTCTTCTTCTTCTTTGTAGCTTGGAGTCAAAATC
GGTTCCTTCATGTACATACATCAAGGATATGTCCTTCTGAATTTTTATATCTTGCAATAAAAATGCTTGT
ACCAATTGAAACACCAGCTTTTTGAGTTCTATGATCACTGACTTGGTTCTAACCAAAAAAAAAAAAATGT
TTAATTTACATATCTAAAAGTAGGTTTAGGGAAACCTAAACAGTAAAATATTTGTATATTATTCGAATTT
CACTCATCATAAAAACTTAAATTGCACCATAAAATTTTGTTTTACTATTAATGATGTAATTTGTGTAACT
TAAGATAAAAATAATATTCCGTAAGTTAACCGGCTAAAACCACGTATAAACCAGGGAACCTGTTAAACCG
GTTCTTTACTGGATAAAGAAATGAAAGCCCATGTAGACAGCTCCATTAGAGCCCAAACCCTAAATTTCTC
ATCTATATAAAAGGAGTGACATTAGGGTTTTTGTTCGTCCTCTTAAAGCTTCTCGTTTTCTCTGCCGTCT
CTCTCATTCGCGCGACGCAAACGATCTTCAGGTGATCTTCTTTCTCCAAATCCTCTCTCATAACTCTGAT
TTCGTACTTGTGTATTTGAGCTCACGCTCTGTTTCTCTCACCACAGCAATGGCTTCTAGCCCACCGAAGA
AGAAGCGGAAGGTCAGCTGGAAAATGGACAAGAAGTACAGCATTGGACTTGATATTGGTACGAACTCAGT
TGGGTGGGCCGTTATCACCGATGAATACAAGGTACCTTCGAAGAAATTTAAAGTGCTGGGCAACACAGAT
AGGCACAGCATTAAGAAGAACTTGATCGGAGCTCTGCTCTTTGACTCTGGAGAAACCGCGGAGGCGACAA
GGCTTAAACGTACTGCGAGGAGAAGGTACACTCGCAGGAAGAACAGAATCTGTTATCTCCAAGAGATCTT
TAGCAACGAGATGGCGAAGGTAAGGATTTTTATGATATAGTATGCTTATGTATTTTGTACTGAAAGCATA
TCCTGCTTCATTGGGATATTACTGAAAGCATTTAACTACATGTAAACTCACTTGATGATCAATAAACTTG
ATTTTGCAGGTTGACGACTCGTTCTTCCATCGCCTCGAGGAATCCTTCCTGGTAGAGGAAGATAAGAAAC
ACGAGCGTCACCCCATCTTTGGGAATATTGTTGACGAAGTAGCCTATCATGAAAAGTATCCGACTATATA
CCACCTTCGCAAGAAGCTGGTGGACTCAACCGATAAGGCAGACCTTCGGCTCATATACCTGGCTCTCGCG
CACATGATAAAGTTTCGTGGCCATTTCTTGATCGAAGGGGACCTCAACCCGGATAACTCCGATGTGGATA
AACTGTTCATTCAGCTCGTCCAAACCTACAATCAGCTGTTCGAGGAGAACCCCATCAATGCATCAGGTAA
CATTCCTTAGTTACCTTTCTTTTCTTTTTCCATCATAAGTTTATAGATTGTACATGCTTTGAGATTTTTC
TTTGCAAACAATCTCAGGTGTCGACGCCAAGGCAATACTGTCTGCCAGACTTTCGAAGTCCAGACGGCTT
GAGAATCTGATCGCTCAATTGCCAGGCGAGAAGAAGAACGGCTTGTTCGGGAATCTGATTGCACTGTCTC
TGGGCCTCACCCCTAACTTCAAAAGCAACTTTGACCTCGCCGAGGACGCGAAGCTGCAGCTGTCAAAGGA
TACATACGATGATGATCTGGACAATCTGCTCGCCCAAATAGGTGCTCTTGAAATTGGAACTCTTCTTTTG
TTGTCTAAACCTATCAATTTCTTTGCGGAAATTTATTTGAAGCTGTAGAGTTAAAATTGAGTCTTTTAAA
CTTTTGTAGGTGATCAGTATGCCGACCTGTTCTTGGCTGCCAAGAATCTGTCAGACGCTATCTTGCTCAG
TGACATTCTGCGGGTCAACACGGAGATAACCAAAGCGCCACTTAGCGCCTCCATGATCAAGAGGTACGAC
GAGCATCACCAGGATCTGACCCTTCTGAAGGCTTTGGTTCGCCAGCAACTCCCCGAGAAGTACAAGGAGA
TTTTCTTTGACCAATCGAAGAATGGCTACGCAGGGTACATTGATGGAGGTAAGTTGTTACTTATGATTGT
TTTCCTCTCTGCTACATGTATTTTGTTGTTCATTTCTGTAAGATATAAGAATTGAGTTTTCCTCTGATGA
TATTATTAGGTGCAAGTCAGGAGGAATTCTACAAATTCATCAAGCCTATTCTGGAAAAGATGGACGGTAC
AGAGGAGCTGCTCGTTAAATTGAACCGCGAAGATTTGCTTCGGAAGCAGCGTACCTTCGACAATGGCAGC
ATACCGCACCAGATCCACCTCGGTGAGCTGCATGCTATCTTGAGGAGGCAAGAGGACTTCTATCCGTTCC
TGAAAGACAACAGAGAGAAGATTGAAAAGATCCTCACGTTCCGCATTCCCTACTATGTAGGTTAGTATCA
TATGAAGAAATACCTAGTTTCAGTTGATGAATGCTATTTTCTGACCTCAGTTGTTCTCTTTTGAGAATTA
TTTCTTTTCTAATTTGCCTGATTTTTCTATTAATTCATTAGGTCCACTCGCACGCGGGAACTCGCGGTTT
GCGTGGATGACACGCAAATCCGAGGAGACTATCACGCCTTGGAACTTCGAAGAGGTCGTGGACAAGGGTG
CGAGTGCACAGTCCTTCATCGAAAGGATGACCAACTTCGATAAGAATCTCCCAAATGAGAAAGTCCTGCC
CAAGCATAGTCTCCTGTACGAATACTTCACGGTCTACAACGAGCTGACGAAGGTGAAATATGTGACGGAG
GGGATGCGCAAACCGGCCTTCCTGTCAGGTAAATCCTGGTCCACACTTTTACGATAAAAACACAAGATTT
TAAACTATGAACTGATCAATAATCATTCCTAAAAGACCACACTTTTGTTTTGTTTCTAAAGTAATTTTTA
CTGTTATAACAGGTGAGCAGAAGAAGGCCATTGTCGATCTCTTGTTCAAAACCAATCGGAAGGTCACTGT
GAAACAGCTTAAAGAGGACTACTTTAAGAAGATCGAATGCTTTGATTCTGTGGAAATCAGCGGCGTTGAG
GATAGGTTCAATGCCTCTCTTGGCACATACCATGACCTGTTGAAAATCATCAAGGACAAGGACTTCCTTG
ACAACGAGGAGAACGAGGACATCCTCGAGGACATCGTGCTGACTCTCACGCTGTTTGAGGACAGAGAAAT
GATCGAGGAGCGCCTTAAGACTTATGCGCATCTGTTCGATGACAAGGTCATGAAGCAGTTGAAGAGGAGG
AGATATACAGGTAAGAGGTCAAAAGGTTTCCGCAATGATCCCTCTTTTTTTGTTTCTCTAGTTTCAAGAA
TTTGGGTATATGACTAACTTCTGAGTGTTCCTTGATGCATATTTGTGATGAGACAAATGTTTGTTCTATG
TTTTAGGTTGGGGAAGGCTCTCCAGGAAGCTCATCAACGGCATCCGCGACAAGCAATCCGGCAAGACTAT
ACTGGACTTTCTCAAATCCGACGGTTTTGCGAATCGGAACTTCATGCAGCTTATTCACGATGACTCACTG
ACCTTCAAAGAAGATATCCAGAAGGCCCAAGTGTCAGGTCAGGGCGATAGCCTTCACGAACACATAGCCA
ACCTGGCTGGATCGCCAGCTATAAAGAAGGGCATACTGCAGACAGTGAAGGTTGTGGATGAGCTGGTGAA
GGTAAGTTCTGCATTTGGTTATGCTCCTTGCATTTTAGGTGTTCGTCGCACTTCCATTTCCATGAATAGC
TAAGATTTTTTTTCTCTGCATTCATTCTTCTTGCCTCAGTTCTAACTGTTTGTGGTATTTTTGTTTTAAT
TATTGCTACAGGTCATGGGCCGCCATAAGCCGGAGAACATCGTCATCGAGATGGCGAGGGAAAACCAGAC
GACTCAGAAAGGGCAGAAGAACTCACGGGAGCGCATGAAGCGGATAGAGGAAGGCATCAAGGAGCTTGGG
AGTCAGATTCTGAAAGAGCACCCAGTCGAAAATACTCAACTCCAGAACGAGAAGCTGTACCTCTATTACC
TCCAGAATGGGAGAGATATGTACGTCGACCAAGAGCTCGACATTAACAGACTCTCCGACTATGATGTGGA
TCACATTGTCCCTCAATCTTTCCTGAAGGACGATAGTATTGACAACAAGGTAAAGCAACTGTGTTTTAAT
CAATTTCTTGTCAGGATATATGGATTATAACTTAATTTTTGAGAAATCTGTAGTATTTGGCGTGAAATGA
GTTTGCTTTTTGGTTTCTCCCGTGTTATAGGTCCTTACGCGCTCAGACAAGAACCGCGGAAAATCCGACA
ATGTACCCAGCGAGGAGGTTGTGAAGAAGATGAAGAACTATTGGAGGCAGCTTTTGAATGCTAAGCTCAT
AACCCAACGGAAATTCGACAATCTCACGAAGGCAGAAAGGGGCGGACTGTCTGAGCTCGACAAAGCCGGC
TTCATCAAGCGCCAGTTGGTTGAAACTCGTCAGATTACGAAACATGTGGCCCAGATACTCGATTCGCGTA
TGAATACGAAGTATGATGAGAATGACAAACTTATCAGGGAGGTAAAGGTAAAGTTTCCAACTTTCCTTTA
CCATATCAAACTAAAGTTCGAAACTTTTTATTTGATCAACTTCAAGGCCACCCGATCTTTCTATTCCTGA
TTAATTTGTGATGAATCCATATTGACTTTTGATGGTTACGCAGGTGATCACCCTCAAGAGCAAACTGGTT
AGTGACTTCCGGAAGGACTTCCAGTTTTACAAGGTTCGCGAGATCAACAACTACCATCATGCCCATGACG
CCTACCTGAACGCCGTTGTTGGCACTGCTCTCATCAAGAAGTATCCGAAACTGGAGTCTGAGTTTGTGTA
CGGGGATTACAAGGTGTACGACGTTAGGAAGATGATCGCGAAGTCAGAACAAGAGATCGGCAAGGCTACC
GCGAAATACTTCTTTTACTCGAATATCATGAACTTCTTCAAGACAGAGATCACTCTGGCGAATGGTGAAA
TCCGGAAGAGGCCTCTGATCGAGACAAATGGCGAAACAGGTCTGTCTTTCCTATTTCATATGTTTAATCC
TAGGAATTTGATCAATTGATTGTATGTATGTCGATCCCAAGACTTTCTTGTTCACTTATATCTTAACTCT
CTCTTTGCTGTTTCTTGCAGGTGAGATTGTCTGGGATAAGGGCAGGGATTTTGCGACTGTGCGTAAGGTT
CTCAGCATGCCCCAAGTCAACATAGTCAAGAAAACGGAGGTTCAAACCGGTGGTTTCTCCAAGGAGTCCA
TTCTCCCTAAGCGCAACTCCGACAAACTGATTGCGAGGAAGAAGGATTGGGATCCGAAGAAATACGGAGG
CTTTGATAGCCCTACCGTGGCATACAGCGTACTGGTAGTGGCCAAGGTGGAGAAGGGCAAGAGCAAGAAA
CTGAAAAGCGTCAAGGAACTGCTTGGAATTACCATAATGGAAAGGTCCTCGTTCGAGAAGAATCCGATCG
ACTTCCTCGAGGCTAAAGGTAAAATATTGGATGCCAGACGATATTCTTTCTTTTGATTTGTAACTTTTTC
CTGTCAAGGTCGATAAATTTTATTTTTTTTGGTAAAAGGTCGATAATTTTTTTTTGGAGCCATTATGTAA
TTTTCCTAATTAACTGAACCAAAATTATACAAACCAGGTTACAAAGAGGTGAAGAAAGACCTCATTATCA
AACTGCCCAAGTATTCGCTTTTCGAATTGGAAAATGGCAGAAAACGCATGCTGGCATCTGCCGGAGAACT
GCAGAAGGGCAACGAGCTGGCATTGCCCAGTAAGTACGTCAACTTCCTGTACTTGGCCTCACACTATGAG
AAGCTGAAGGGGTCACCAGAGGACAACGAGCAGAAGCAGTTGTTTGTCGAGCAGCACAAGCACTATCTTG
ATGAGATCATAGAGCAGATCAGCGAATTTTCCAAGCGGGTCATTCTTGCAGACGCTAACCTCGATAAGGT
AAGGACTTCTCATGAATATTAGTGGCAGATTAGTGTTGTTAAAGTCTTTGGTTAGATAATCGATGCCTCC
TAATTGTCCATGTTTTACTGGTTTTCTACAATTAAAGGTGCTTTCCGCGTACAACAAGCACAGAGATAAG
CCGATAAGGGAACAAGCGGAAAACATCATCCACCTGTTCACACTGACCAATCTGGGAGCCCCAGCAGCCT
TTAAGTACTTCGATACCACTATCGACAGAAAGCGCTACACATCAACCAAGGAAGTGTTGGACGCTACCCT
TATTCACCAATCTATTACAGGGCTCTATGAGACAAGGATAGATCTGTCGCAGTTGGGTGGTGACTCTAGG
GCTGACCCAAAGAAGAAGCGTAAAGTCTGAGCTTGATCCTCTAGAGTCAAGCAGATCGTTCAAACATTTG
GCAATAAAGTTTCTTAAGATTGAATCCTGTTGCCGGTCTTGCGATGATTATCATATAATTTCTGTTGAAT
TACGTTAAGCATGTAATAATTAACATGTAATGCATGACGTTATTTATGAGATGGGTTTTTATGATTAGAG
TCCCGCAATTATACATTTAATACGCGATAGAAAACAAAATATAGCGCGCAAACTAGGATAAATTATCGCG
CGCGGTGTCATCTATGTTACTAGATCGACGCTACTATTGTCTTCGCAGCTGGCACGACAGGTTTCCCGAC
TGGAAAGCGGGCAGTGAGCGCAACGCAATTAATGTGAGTTAGCTCACTCATTAGGCACCCCAGGCTTTAC
ACTTTATGCTTCCGGCTCGTATGTTGTGTGGAATTGTGAGCGGATAACAATTTCACACAGGAAACAGCTA
TGACCATGATTACGCCAAGCTTGCATGCCTGCAGGTCGACTCTAGAGGATCCCCGGGTACCGAGCTCGAA
TTCACTGGCCGTCGTTTTACAACGTCGTGACTGGGAAAACCCTGGCGTTACCCAACTTAATCGCCTTGCA
GCACATCCCCCTTTCGCCAGCTGGCGTAATAGCGAAGAGGCCCGCACCGATCGCCCTTCCCAACAGTTGC
GCAGCCTGAATGGCGAATGGCGCCTGATGCGGTATTTTCTCCTTACGCATCTGTGCGGTATTTCACACCG
CATATGGTGCACTCTCAGTACAATCTGCTCTGATGCCGCATAGTTAAGCCAGCCCCGACACCCGCCAACA
CCCGCTGACGCGCCCTGACGGGCTTGTCTGCTCCCGGCATCCGCTTACAGACAAGCTGTGACGAAGACAA
